Addgene plasmid #169846: pCEP4-myc-S (Wuhan variant)
Purpose: Mammalian expression plasmid for S of SARS-CoV-2 (Wuhan variant) with N-terminal c-myc tag
Depositing lab: Erik Procko. Depositing organization: University of Illinois at Urbana-Champaign. Publication: Engineered ACE2 decoy mitigates lung injury and death induced by SARS-CoV-2 variants. Zhang L, Dutta S, Xiong S, Chan M, Chan KK, Fan TM, Bailey KL, Lindeblad M, Cooper LM, Rong L, Gugliuzza AF, Shukla D, Procko E, Rehman J, Malik AB. Nat Chem Biol. 2022 Mar;18(3):342-351. doi: 10.1038/s41589-021-00965-6. Epub 2022 Jan 19. PubMed 35046611.
Backbone
  Vector backbone: pCEP4
  Backbone manufacturer: Invitrogen
  Backbone size w/o insert (bp): 10381
  Total vector size (bp): 14272
  Vector type: Mammalian Expression
  Selectable markers: Hygromycin
Growth in bacteria
  Bacterial resistance: Ampicillin, 100 μg/mL
  Growth temperature: 37°C
  Growth strain: DH5alpha
  Copy number: High Copy
Gene/Insert
  Gene/Insert name: Protein S (alt name: spike)
  Species: SARS coronavirus 2
  Insert size (bp): 3891
  Mutation: Codon-optimized for human cell expression.
  Promoter: CMV
  Tag / fusion protein: HA leader and c-myc tag (N terminal on insert)
  Cloning method: Restriction Enzyme; 5′ cloning site NheI (not destroyed); 3′ cloning site XhoI (not destroyed)
  Sequencing primers: 5′ CMV forward; 3′ EBV reverse
Resource information
  A portion of this plasmid was derived from a plasmid made by: Dr. Haisheng Yu (Chinese Academy of Medical Sciences)
Terms and licenses: Academic/Nonprofit Terms; Industry Terms: Not Available to Industry
How to cite: pCEP4-myc-S (Wuhan variant) was a gift from Erik Procko (Addgene plasmid # 169846 ; http://n2t.net/addgene:169846 ; RRID:Addgene_169846)
