[The description below was written by a language model from this plasmid's Addgene catalogue record and pLannotate feature annotations shown in this document.]
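Description:
pCEP4-myc-S (Wuhan variant) is a 14.3 kb mammalian expression plasmid built on the Invitrogen pCEP4 episomal backbone and carrying the spike (S) glycoprotein of SARS-CoV-2 from the original Wuhan isolate. In bacteria it is maintained through a high-copy ColE1/pUC-type origin and selected with ampicillin via the β-lactamase gene. In mammalian cells the backbone supplies the Epstein-Barr virus oriP origin together with the EBNA1 coding sequence. Together these allow the plasmid to replicate and persist as an extrachromosomal episome in primate cells. A hygromycin resistance gene, flanked by the HSV thymidine kinase promoter and polyadenylation signal, permits selection of cells that retain it. Several short annotated fragments (rop, tet promoter and TcR, SV40 large T antigen, and herpesvirus gL, gH and BRRF2 pieces) appear to be non-functional remnants of the sequences from which the backbone was assembled.

The payload is a roughly 3.9 kb spike open reading frame, codon-optimized for human cell expression and cloned between NheI and XhoI sites. It is transcribed from the human CMV immediate-early enhancer and promoter and terminated by the SV40 polyadenylation signal. According to the record, the insert begins with an HA leader followed by a c-myc epitope. The leader serves as a signal sequence directing the protein into the secretory pathway, which should place the myc tag at the extracellular N-terminus of the mature spike. The feature table annotates only the spike-matching portion of the insert and does not call the leader or tag separately. An N-terminal tag of this kind allows surface expression of S to be detected with anti-myc antibody. The associated publication concerns engineered ACE2 decoy receptors tested against SARS-CoV-2 variants, which suggests this construct serves as the reference spike for binding comparisons, although the record does not describe specific assays.
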