Features (pLannotate 1.2.2; 19 found; start..end, strand, type, name):
     14..148     -  polyA_signal   SV40 poly(A) signal: SV40 polyadenylation signal
    171..253     -  CDS            large T antigen (fragment): large T antigen from SV40 (simian virus 40)
    256..296     +  CDS            rop (fragment): Rop protein, which maintains plasmids at low copy number; rop
    898..2687    -  rep_origin     oriP: Epstein-Barr virus oriP replication origin (Yates et al., 2000)
   2692..2910    -  CDS            gL (fragment): GL_EBVB9 - Experimental evidence at protein level: Swiss-Prot protein existence level 1. The heterodimer glycoprotein H-glycoprotein L is required for the fusion of viral and plasma membranes leading to virus entry into the host cell. Acts as a functional inhibitor of gH and maintains gH in an inhibited form. Upon binding to host integrins, gL dissociates from gH leading to activation of the viral fusion glycoproteins gB and gH. Fusion of EBV with B-lymphocytes requires the additional receptor- binding protein gp42, which forms a complex with gH/gL. The heterodimer gH/gL targets also host EPHA
   2993..4918    -  CDS            EBNA1: Epstein-Barr nuclear antigen 1, also known as EBNA-1 crucial for latent viral infection, and for episomal amplification of vectors containing the oriP origin (Okita et al., 2013)
   4956..5300    -  CDS            BRRF2_EBVB9 (fragment): Protein inferred from homology: Swiss-Prot protein existence level 3. From Epstein-Barr virus (strain B95-8) (HHV-4) (Human herpesvirus 4).
   5303..5326    -  promoter       tet promoter (fragment): E. coli promoter for tetracycline efflux protein gene
   5439..5543    +  promoter       AmpR promoter: bla
   5544..6404    +  CDS            AmpR: β-lactamase; bla; confers resistance to ampicillin, carbenicillin, and related antibiotics
   6575..7163    +  rep_origin     ori: high-copy-number ColE1/pMB1/pBR322/pUC origin of replication
   7353..7697    -  CDS            TcR (fragment): tetracycline efflux protein; tet; confers resistance to tetracycline
   7780..7925    +  promoter       HSV TK promoter: herpes simplex virus thymidine kinase promoter
   7965..8990    +  CDS            HygR: aminoglycoside phosphotransferase from E. coli; aph(4)-Ia; confers resistance to hygromycin
   9055..9103    +  polyA_signal   HSV TK poly(A) signal: herpes simplex virus thymidine kinase polyadenylation signal (Cole and Stacy, 1985)
   9303..9527    +  CDS            gH (fragment): GH_HHV11 - Experimental evidence at protein level: Swiss-Prot protein existence level 1. The heterodimer glycoprotein H-glycoprotein L is required for the fusion of viral and plasma membranes leading to virus entry into the host cell. Following initial binding to host receptor, membrane fusion is mediated by the fusion machinery composed of gB and the heterodimer gH/gL. May also be involved in the fusion between the virion envelope and the outer nuclear membrane during virion morphogenesis. From Human herpesvirus 1 (strain 17) (HHV-1) (Human herpes simplex virus 1).
   9756..10135   +  enhancer       CMV enhancer: human cytomegalovirus immediate early enhancer
  10137..10336   +  promoter       CMV promoter: human cytomegalovirus (CMV) immediate early promoter
  10490..14263   +  CDS            S: SPIKE_SARS2 - Experimental evidence at protein level: Swiss-Prot protein existence level 1. [Spike glycoprotein]: May down-regulate host tetherin (BST2) by lysosomal degradation, thereby counteracting its antiviral activity. From Severe acute respiratory syndrome coronavirus 2 (2019-nCoV) (SARS-CoV-2).
>Addgene plasmid #169846 | pCEP4-myc-S (Wuhan variant) | depositor full sequence | sequence record 329062 | pCEP4-myc-S (Wuhan variant) sequence 14272 bps
GCCGGCAAGGCCGGATCCAGACATGATAAGATACATTGATGAGTTTGGACAAACCACAACTAGAATGCAG
TGAAAAAAATGCTTTATTTGTGAAATTTGTGATGCTATTGCTTTATTTGTAACCATTATAAGCTGCAATA
AACAAGTTAACAACAACAATTGCATTCATTTTATGTTTCAGGTTCAGGGGGAGGTGGGGAGGTTTTTTAA
AGCAAGTAAAACCTCTACAAATGTGGTATGGCTGATTATGATCCGGCTGCCTCGCGCGTTTCGGTGATGA
CGGTGAAAACCTCTGACACATGCAGCTCCCGGAGACGGTCACAGCTTGTCTGTAAGCGGATGCCGGGAGC
AGACAAGCCCGTCAGGGCGCGTCAGCGGGTGTTGGCGGGTGTCGGGGCGCAGCCATGACCGGTCGACTCT
AGAGCCCCGCCGCCGGACGAACTAAACCTGACTACGGCATCTCTGCCCCTTCTTCGCTGGTACGAGGAGC
GCTTTTGTTTTGTATTCGGGGCAGTGCATGTAATCCCTTCAGTTGGTTGGTACAACTTGCCAACTGGGCC
CTGTTCCACATGTGACACGGGGGGGGACCAAACACAAAGGGGTTCTCTGACTGTAGTTGACATCCTTATA
AATGGATGTGCACATTTGCCAACACTGAGTGGCTTTCATCCTGGAGCAGACTTTGCATGCTGTGGACTGC
AACACAACATTGCCTTTATGTGTAACTCTTGGCTGAAGCTCTTACACCAATGCTGGGGGACATGTACCTC
CCAGGGGCCCAGGAAGACTACGGGAGGCTACACCAACGTCAATCAGAGGGGCCTGTGTAGCTACCGATAA
GCGGACCCTCAAGAGGGCATTAGCAATAGTGTTTATAAGGCCCCCTTGTTAACCCTAAACGGGTAGCATA
TGCTTCCCGGGTAGTAGTATATACTATCCAGACTAACCCTAATTCAATAGCATATGTTACCCAACGGGAA
GCATATGCTATCGAATTAGGGTTAGTAAAAGGGTCCTAAGGAACAGCGATATCTCCCACCCCATGAGCTG
TCACGGTTTTATTTACATGGGGTCAGGATTCCACGAGGGTAGTGAACCATTTTAGTCACAAGGGCAGTGG
CTGAAGATCAAGGAGCGGGCAGTGAACTCTCCTGAATCTTCGCCTGCTTCTTCATTCTCCTTCGTTTAGC
TAATAGAATAACTGCTGAGTTGTGAACAGTAAGGTGTATGTGAGGTGCTCGAAAACAAGGTTTCAGGTGA
CGCCCCCAGAATAAAATTTGGACGGGGGGTTCAGTGGTGGCATTGTGCTATGACACCAATATAACCCTCA
CAAACCCCTTGGGCAATAAATACTAGTGTAGGAATGAAACATTCTGAATATCTTTAACAATAGAAATCCA
TGGGGTGGGGACAAGCCGTAAAGACTGGATGTCCATCTCACACGAATTTATGGCTATGGGCAACACATAA
TCCTAGTGCAATATGATACTGGGGTTATTAAGATGTGTCCCAGGCAGGGACCAAGACAGGTGAACCATGT
TGTTACACTCTATTTGTAACAAGGGGAAAGAGAGTGGACGCCGACAGCAGCGGACTCCACTGGTTGTCTC
TAACACCCCCGAAAATTAAACGGGGCTCCACGCCAATGGGGCCCATAAACAAAGACAAGTGGCCACTCTT
TTTTTTGAAATTGTGGAGTGGGGGCACGCGTCAGCCCCCACACGCCGCCCTGCGGTTTTGGACTGTAAAA
TAAGGGTGTAATAACTTGGCTGATTGTAACCCCGCTAACCACTGCGGTCAAACCACTTGCCCACAAAACC
ACTAATGGCACCCCGGGGAATACCTGCATAAGTAGGTGGGCGGGCCAAGATAGGGGCGCGATTGCTGCGA
TCTGGAGGACAAATTACACACACTTGCGCCTGAGCGCCAAGCACAGGGTTGTTGGTCCTCATATTCACGA
GGTCGCTGAGAGCACGGTGGGCTAATGTTGCCATGGGTAGCATATACTACCCAAATATCTGGATAGCATA
TGCTATCCTAATCTATATCTGGGTAGCATAGGCTATCCTAATCTATATCTGGGTAGCATATGCTATCCTA
ATCTATATCTGGGTAGTATATGCTATCCTAATTTATATCTGGGTAGCATAGGCTATCCTAATCTATATCT
GGGTAGCATATGCTATCCTAATCTATATCTGGGTAGTATATGCTATCCTAATCTGTATCCGGGTAGCATA
TGCTATCCTAATAGAGATTAGGGTAGTATATGCTATCCTAATTTATATCTGGGTAGCATATACTACCCAA
ATATCTGGATAGCATATGCTATCCTAATCTATATCTGGGTAGCATATGCTATCCTAATCTATATCTGGGT
AGCATAGGCTATCCTAATCTATATCTGGGTAGCATATGCTATCCTAATCTATATCTGGGTAGTATATGCT
ATCCTAATTTATATCTGGGTAGCATAGGCTATCCTAATCTATATCTGGGTAGCATATGCTATCCTAATCT
ATATCTGGGTAGTATATGCTATCCTAATCTGTATCCGGGTAGCATATGCTATCCTCATGCATATACAGTC
AGCATATGATACCCAGTAGTAGAGTGGGAGTGCTATCCTTTGCATATGCCGCCACCTCCCAAGGGGGCGT
GAATTTTCGCTGCTTGTCCTTTTCCTGCATGCTGGTTGCTCCCATTCTTAGGTGAATTTAAGGAGGCCAG
GCTAAAGCCGTCGCATGTCTGATTGCTCACCAGGTAAATGTCGCTAATGTTTTCCAACGCGAGAAGGTGT
TGAGCGCGGAGCTGAGTGACGTGACAACATGGGTATGCCCAATTGCCCCATGTTGGGAGGACGAAAATGG
TGACAAGACAGATGGCCAGAAATACACCAACAGCACGCATGATGTCTACTGGGGATTTATTCTTTAGTGC
GGGGGAATACACGGCTTTTAATACGATTGAGGGCGTCTCCTAACAAGTTACATCACTCCTGCCCTTCCTC
ACCCTCATCTCCATCACCTCCTTCATCTCCGTCATCTCCGTCATCACCCTCCGCGGCAGCCCCTTCCACC
ATAGGTGGAAACCAGGGAGGCAAATCTACTCCATCGTCAAAGCTGCACACAGTCACCCTGATATTGCAGG
TAGGAGCGGGCTTTGTCATAACAAGGTCCTTAATCGCATCCTTCAAAACCTCAGCAAATATATGAGTTTG
TAAAAAGACCATGAAATAACAGACAATGGACTCCCTTAGCGGGCCAGGTTGTGGGCCGGGTCCAGGGGCC
ATTCCAAAGGGGAGACGACTCAATGGTGTAAGACGACATTGTGGAATAGCAAGGGCAGTTCCTCGCCTTA
GGTTGTAAAGGGAGGTCTTACTACCTCCATATACGAACACACCGGCGACCCAAGTTCCTTCGTCGGTAGT
CCTTTCTACGTGACTCCTAGCCAGGAGAGCTCTTAAACCTTCTGCAATGTTCTCAAATTTCGGGTTGGAA
CCTCCTTGACCACGATGCTTTCCAAACCACCCTCCTTTTTTGCGCCTGCCTCCATCACCCTGACCCCGGG
GTCCAGTGCTTGGGCCTTCTCCTGGGTCATCTGCGGGGCCCTGCTCTATCGCTCCCGGGGGCACGTCAGG
CTCACCATCTGGGCCACCTTCTTGGTGGTATTCAAAATAATCGGCTTCCCCTACAGGGTGGAAAAATGGC
CTTCTACCTGGAGGGGGCCTGCGCGGTGGAGACCCGGATGATGATGACTGACTACTGGGACTCCTGGGCC
TCTTTTCTCCACGTCCACGACCTCTCCCCCTGGCTCTTTCACGACTTCCCCCCCTGGCTCTTTCACGTCC
TCTACCCCGGCGGCCTCCACTACCTCCTCGACCCCGGCCTCCACTACCTCCTCGACCCCGGCCTCCACTG
CCTCCTCGACCCCGGCCTCCACCTCCTGCTCCTGCCCCTCCTGCTCCTGCCCCTCCTCCTGCTCCTGCCC
CTCCTGCCCCTCCTGCTCCTGCCCCTCCTGCCCCTCCTGCTCCTGCCCCTCCTGCCCCTCCTGCTCCTGC
CCCTCCTGCCCCTCCTCCTGCTCCTGCCCCTCCTGCCCCTCCTCCTGCTCCTGCCCCTCCTGCCCCTCCT
GCTCCTGCCCCTCCTGCCCCTCCTGCTCCTGCCCCTCCTGCCCCTCCTGCTCCTGCCCCTCCTGCTCCTG
CCCCTCCTGCTCCTGCCCCTCCTGCTCCTGCCCCTCCTGCCCCTCCTGCCCCTCCTCCTGCTCCTGCCCC
TCCTGCTCCTGCCCCTCCTGCCCCTCCTGCCCCTCCTGCTCCTGCCCCTCCTCCTGCTCCTGCCCCTCCT
GCCCCTCCTGCCCCTCCTCCTGCTCCTGCCCCTCCTGCCCCTCCTCCTGCTCCTGCCCCTCCTCCTGCTC
CTGCCCCTCCTGCCCCTCCTGCCCCTCCTCCTGCTCCTGCCCCTCCTGCCCCTCCTCCTGCTCCTGCCCC
TCCTCCTGCTCCTGCCCCTCCTGCCCCTCCTGCCCCTCCTCCTGCTCCTGCCCCTCCTCCTGCTCCTGCC
CCTCCTGCCCCTCCTGCCCCTCCTGCCCCTCCTCCTGCTCCTGCCCCTCCTCCTGCTCCTGCCCCTCCTG
CTCCTGCCCCTCCCGCTCCTGCTCCTGCTCCTGTTCCACCGTGGGTCCCTTTGCAGCCAATGCAACTTGG
ACGTTTTTGGGGTCTCCGGACACCATCTCTATGTCTTGGCCCTGATCCTGAGCCGCCCGGGGCTCCTGGT
CTTCCGCCTCCTCGTCCTCGTCCTCTTCCCCGTCCTCGTCCATGGTTATCACCCCCTCTTCTTTGAGGTC
CACTGCCGCCGGAGCCTTCTGGTCCAGATGTGTCTCCCTTCTCTCCTAGGCCATTTCCAGGTCCTGTACC
TGGCCCCTCGTCAGACATGATTCACACTAAAAGAGATCAATAGACATCTTTATTAGACGACGCTCAGTGA
ATACAGGGAGTGCAGACTCCTGCCCCCTCCAACAGCCCCCCCACCCTCATCCCCTTCATGGTCGCTGTCA
GACAGATCCAGGTCTGAAAATTCCCCATCCTCCGAACCATCCTCGTCCTCATCACCAATTACTCGCAGCC
CGGAAAACTCCCGCTGAACATCCTCAAGATTTGCGTCCTGAGCCTCAAGCCAGGCCTCAAATTCCTCGTC
CCCCTTTTTGCTGGACGGTAGGGATGGGGATTCTCGGGACCCCTCCTCTTCCTCTTCAAGGTCACCAGAC
AGAGATGCTACTGGGGCAACGGAAGAAAAGCTGGGTGCGGCCTGTGAGGATCAGCTTATCGATGATAAGC
TGTCAAACATGAGAATTCTTGAAGACGAAAGGGCCTCGTGATACGCCTATTTTTATAGGTTAATGTCATG
ATAATAATGGTTTCTTAGACGTCAGGTGGCACTTTTCGGGGAAATGTGCGCGGAACCCCTATTTGTTTAT
TTTTCTAAATACATTCAAATATGTATCCGCTCATGAGACAATAACCCTGATAAATGCTTCAATAATATTG
AAAAAGGAAGAGTATGAGTATTCAACATTTCCGTGTCGCCCTTATTCCCTTTTTTGCGGCATTTTGCCTT
CCTGTTTTTGCTCACCCAGAAACGCTGGTGAAAGTAAAAGATGCTGAAGATCAGTTGGGTGCACGAGTGG
GTTACATCGAACTGGATCTCAACAGCGGTAAGATCCTTGAGAGTTTTCGCCCCGAAGAACGTTTTCCAAT
GATGAGCACTTTTAAAGTTCTGCTATGTGGCGCGGTATTATCCCGTGTTGACGCCGGGCAAGAGCAACTC
GGTCGCCGCATACACTATTCTCAGAATGACTTGGTTGAGTACTCACCAGTCACAGAAAAGCATCTTACGG
ATGGCATGACAGTAAGAGAATTATGCAGTGCTGCCATAACCATGAGTGATAACACTGCGGCCAACTTACT
TCTGACAACGATCGGAGGACCGAAGGAGCTAACCGCTTTTTTGCACAACATGGGGGATCATGTAACTCGC
CTTGATCGTTGGGAACCGGAGCTGAATGAAGCCATACCAAACGACGAGCGTGACACCACGATGCCTGCAG
CAATGGCAACAACGTTGCGCAAACTATTAACTGGCGAACTACTTACTCTAGCTTCCCGGCAACAATTAAT
AGACTGGATGGAGGCGGATAAAGTTGCAGGACCACTTCTGCGCTCGGCCCTTCCGGCTGGCTGGTTTATT
GCTGATAAATCTGGAGCCGGTGAGCGTGGGTCTCGCGGTATCATTGCAGCACTGGGGCCAGATGGTAAGC
CCTCCCGTATCGTAGTTATCTACACGACGGGGAGTCAGGCAACTATGGATGAACGAAATAGACAGATCGC
TGAGATAGGTGCCTCACTGATTAAGCATTGGTAACTGTCAGACCAAGTTTACTCATATATACTTTAGATT
GATTTAAAACTTCATTTTTAATTTAAAAGGATCTAGGTGAAGATCCTTTTTGATAATCTCATGACCAAAA
TCCCTTAACGTGAGTTTTCGTTCCACTGAGCGTCAGACCCCGTAGAAAAGATCAAAGGATCTTCTTGAGA
TCCTTTTTTTCTGCGCGTAATCTGCTGCTTGCAAACAAAAAAACCACCGCTACCAGCGGTGGTTTGTTTG
CCGGATCAAGAGCTACCAACTCTTTTTCCGAAGGTAACTGGCTTCAGCAGAGCGCAGATACCAAATACTG
TCCTTCTAGTGTAGCCGTAGTTAGGCCACCACTTCAAGAACTCTGTAGCACCGCCTACATACCTCGCTCT
GCTAATCCTGTTACCAGTGGCTGCTGCCAGTGGCGATAAGTCGTGTCTTACCGGGTTGGACTCAAGACGA
TAGTTACCGGATAAGGCGCAGCGGTCGGGCTGAACGGGGGGTTCGTGCACACAGCCCAGCTTGGAGCGAA
CGACCTACACCGAACTGAGATACCTACAGCGTGAGCTATGAGAAAGCGCCACGCTTCCCGAAGGGAGAAA
GGCGGACAGGTATCCGGTAAGCGGCAGGGTCGGAACAGGAGAGCGCACGAGGGAGCTTCCAGGGGGAAAC
GCCTGGTATCTTTATAGTCCTGTCGGGTTTCGCCACCTCTGACTTGAGCGTCGATTTTTGTGATGCTCGT
CAGGGGGGCGGAGCCTATGGAAAAACGCCAGCAACGCGGCCTTTTTACGGTTCCTGGCCTTTTGCTGCGC
CGCGTGCGGCTGCTGGAGATGGCGGACGCGATGGATATGTTCTGCCAAGGGTTGGTTTGCGCATTCACAG
TTCTCCGCAAGAATTGATTGGCTCCAATTCTTGGAGTGGTGAATCCGTTAGCGAGGTGCCGCCGGCTTCC
ATTCAGGTCGAGGTGGCCCGGCTCCATGCACCGCGACGCAACGCGGGGAGGCAGACAAGGTATAGGGCGG
CGCCTACAATCCATGCCAACCCGTTCCATGTGCTCGCCGAGGCGGCATAAATCGCCGTGACGATCAGCGG
TCCAGTGATCGAAGTTAGGCTGGTAAGAGCCGCGAGCGATCCTTGAAGCTGTCCCTGATGGTCGTCATCT
ACCTGCCTGGACAGCATGGCCTGCAACGCGGGCATCCCGATGCCGCCGGAAGCGAGAAGAATCATAATGG
GGAAGGCCATCCAGCCTCGCGTCGCGAACGCCAGCAAGACGTAGCCCAGCGCGTCGGCCGCCATGCCCTG
CTTCATCCCCGTGGCCCGTTGCTCGCGTTTGCTGGCGGTGTCCCCGGAAGAAATATATTTGCATGTCTTT
AGTTCTATGATGACACAAACCCCGCCCAGCGTCTTGTCATTGGCGAATTCGAACACGCAGATGCAGTCGG
GGCGGCGCGGTCCCAGGTCCACTTCGCATATTAAGGTGACGCGTGTGGCCTCGAACACCGAGCGACCCTG
CAGCGACCCGCTTAACAGCGTCAACAGCGTGCCGCAGATCCCGGGCAATGAGATATGAAAAAGCCTGAAC
TCACCGCGACGTCTGTCGAGAAGTTTCTGATCGAAAAGTTCGACAGCGTCTCCGACCTGATGCAGCTCTC
GGAGGGCGAAGAATCTCGTGCTTTCAGCTTCGATGTAGGAGGGCGTGGATATGTCCTGCGGGTAAATAGC
TGCGCCGATGGTTTCTACAAAGATCGTTATGTTTATCGGCACTTTGCATCGGCCGCGCTCCCGATTCCGG
AAGTGCTTGACATTGGGGAATTCAGCGAGAGCCTGACCTATTGCATCTCCCGCCGTGCACAGGGTGTCAC
GTTGCAAGACCTGCCTGAAACCGAACTGCCCGCTGTTCTGCAGCCGGTCGCGGAGGCCATGGATGCGATC
GCTGCGGCCGATCTTAGCCAGACGAGCGGGTTCGGCCCATTCGGACCGCAAGGAATCGGTCAATACACTA
CATGGCGTGATTTCATATGCGCGATTGCTGATCCCCATGTGTATCACTGGCAAACTGTGATGGACGACAC
CGTCAGTGCGTCCGTCGCGCAGGCTCTCGATGAGCTGATGCTTTGGGCCGAGGACTGCCCCGAAGTCCGG
CACCTCGTGCACGCGGATTTCGGCTCCAACAATGTCCTGACGGACAATGGCCGCATAACAGCGGTCATTG
ACTGGAGCGAGGCGATGTTCGGGGATTCCCAATACGAGGTCGCCAACATCTTCTTCTGGAGGCCGTGGTT
GGCTTGTATGGAGCAGCAGACGCGCTACTTCGAGCGGAGGCATCCGGAGCTTGCAGGATCGCCGCGGCTC
CGGGCGTATATGCTCCGCATTGGTCTTGACCAACTCTATCAGAGCTTGGTTGACGGCAATTTCGATGATG
CAGCTTGGGCGCAGGGTCGATGCGACGCAATCGTCCGATCCGGAGCCGGGACTGTCGGGCGTACACAAAT
CGCCCGCAGAAGCGCGGCCGTCTGGACCGATGGCTGTGTAGAAGTACTCGCCGATAGTGGAAACCGACGC
CCCAGCACTCGTCCGAGGGCAAAGGAATAGGGGAGATGGGGGAGGCTAACTGAAACACGGAAGGAGACAA
TACCGGAAGGAACCCGCGCTATGACGGCAATAAAAAGACAGAATAAAACGCACGGGTGTTGGGTCGTTTG
TTCATAAACGCGGGGTTCGGTCCCAGGGCTGGCACTCTGTCGATACCCCACCGAGACCCCATTGGGGCCA
ATACGCCCGCGTTTCTTCCTTTTCCCCACCCCACCCCCCAAGTTCGGGTGAAGGCCCAGGGCTCGCAGCC
AACGTCGGGGCGGCAGGCCCTGCCATAGCCACTGGCCCCGTGGGTTAGGGACGGGGTCCCCCATGGGGAA
TGGTTTATGGTTCGTGGGGGTTATTATTTTGGGCGTTGCGTGGGGTCTGGTCCACGACTGGACTGAGCAG
ACAGACCCATGGTTTTTGGATGGCCTGGGCATGGACCGCATGTACTGGCGCGACACGAACACCGGGCGTC
TGTGGCTGCCAAACACCCCCGACCCCCAAAAACCACCGCGCGGATTTCTGGCGTGCCAAGCTAGTCGACC
AATTCTCATGTTTGACAGCTTATCATCGCAGATCCGGGCAACGTTGTTGCATTGCTGCAGGCGCAGAACT
GGTAGGTATGGAAGATCTATACATTGAATCAATATTGGCAATTAGCCATATTAGTCATTGGTTATATAGC
ATAAATCAATATTGGCTATTGGCCATTGCATACGTTGTATCTATATCATAATATGTACATTTATATTGGC
TCATGTCCAATATGACCGCCATGTTGACATTGATTATTGACTAGTTATTAATAGTAATCAATTACGGGGT
CATTAGTTCATAGCCCATATATGGAGTTCCGCGTTACATAACTTACGGTAAATGGCCCGCCTGGCTGACC
GCCCAACGACCCCCGCCCATTGACGTCAATAATGACGTATGTTCCCATAGTAACGCCAATAGGGACTTTC
CATTGACGTCAATGGGTGGAGTATTTACGGTAAACTGCCCACTTGGCAGTACATCAAGTGTATCATATGC
CAAGTCCGCCCCCTATTGACGTCAATGACGGTAAATGGCCCGCCTGGCATTATGCCCAGTACATGACCTT
ACGGGACTTTCCTACTTGGCAGTACATCTACGTATTAGTCATCGCTATTACCATGGTGATGCGGTTTTGG
CAGTACACCAATGGGCGTGGATAGCGGTTTGACTCACGGGGATTTCCAAGTCTCCACCCCATTGACGTCA
ATGGGAGTTTGTTTTGGCACCAAAATCAACGGGACTTTCCAAAATGTCGTAATAACCCCGCCCCGTTGAC
GCAAATGGGCGGTAGGCGTGTACGGTGGGAGGTCTATATAAGCAGAGCTCGTTTAGTGAACCGTCAGATC
TCTAGAAGCTGGGTACCAGCTGCTAGCGCCACCATGAAGACCATCATCGCCCTGAGCTACATCTTCTGCC
TGGTGTTCGCCGAGCAAAAGCTGATCTCAGAGGAGGACCTGGGCAGCCCTGGCGGTGCCGTCAATCTGAC
AACTCGGACTCAGCTGCCACCTGCTTATACTAATAGCTTCACCAGAGGCGTGTACTATCCTGACAAGGTG
TTTAGAAGCTCCGTGCTGCACTCTACACAGGATCTGTTTCTGCCATTCTTTAGCAACGTGACCTGGTTCC
ACGCCATCCACGTGAGCGGCACCAATGGCACAAAGCGGTTCGACAATCCCGTGCTGCCTTTTAACGATGG
CGTGTACTTCGCCTCTACCGAGAAGAGCAACATCATCAGAGGCTGGATCTTTGGCACCACACTGGACTCC
AAGACACAGTCTCTGCTGATCGTGAACAATGCCACCAACGTGGTCATCAAGGTGTGCGAGTTCCAGTTTT
GTAATGATCCCTTCCTGGGCGTGTACTATCACAAGAACAATAAGAGCTGGATGGAGTCCGAGTTTAGAGT
GTATTCTAGCGCCAACAACTGCACATTTGAGTACGTGAGCCAGCCTTTCCTGATGGACCTGGAGGGCAAG
CAGGGCAATTTCAAGAACCTGAGGGAGTTCGTGTTTAAGAATATCGACGGCTACTTCAAAATCTACTCTA
AGCACACCCCCATCAACCTGGTGCGCGACCTGCCTCAGGGCTTCAGCGCCCTGGAGCCCCTGGTGGATCT
GCCTATCGGCATCAACATCACCCGGTTTCAGACACTGCTGGCCCTGCACAGAAGCTACCTGACACCCGGC
GACTCCTCTAGCGGATGGACCGCCGGCGCTGCCGCCTACTATGTGGGCTACCTCCAGCCCCGGACCTTCC
TGCTGAAGTACAACGAGAATGGCACCATCACAGACGCAGTGGATTGCGCCCTGGACCCCCTGAGCGAGAC
AAAGTGTACACTGAAGTCCTTTACCGTGGAGAAGGGCATCTATCAGACATCCAATTTCAGGGTGCAGCCA
ACCGAGTCTATCGTGCGCTTTCCTAATATCACAAACCTGTGCCCATTTGGCGAGGTGTTCAACGCAACCC
GCTTCGCCAGCGTGTACGCCTGGAATAGGAAGCGGATCAGCAACTGCGTGGCCGACTATAGCGTGCTGTA
CAACTCCGCCTCTTTCAGCACCTTTAAGTGCTATGGCGTGTCCCCCACAAAGCTGAATGACCTGTGCTTT
ACCAACGTCTACGCCGATTCTTTCGTGATCAGGGGCGACGAGGTGCGCCAGATCGCCCCCGGCCAGACAG
GCAAGATCGCAGACTACAATTATAAGCTGCCAGACGATTTCACCGGCTGCGTGATCGCCTGGAACAGCAA
CAATCTGGATTCCAAAGTGGGCGGCAACTACAATTATCTGTACCGGCTGTTTAGAAAGAGCAATCTGAAG
CCCTTCGAGAGGGACATCTCTACAGAAATCTACCAGGCCGGCAGCACCCCTTGCAATGGCGTGGAGGGCT
TTAACTGTTATTTCCCACTCCAGTCCTACGGCTTCCAGCCCACAAACGGCGTGGGCTATCAGCCTTACCG
CGTGGTGGTGCTGAGCTTTGAGCTGCTGCACGCCCCAGCAACAGTGTGCGGCCCCAAGAAGTCCACCAAT
CTGGTGAAGAACAAGTGCGTGAACTTCAACTTCAACGGCCTGACCGGCACAGGCGTGCTGACCGAGTCCA
ACAAGAAGTTCCTGCCATTTCAGCAGTTCGGCAGGGACATCGCAGATACCACAGACGCCGTGCGCGACCC
ACAGACCCTGGAGATCCTGGACATCACACCCTGCTCTTTCGGCGGCGTGAGCGTGATCACACCCGGCACC
AATACAAGCAACCAGGTGGCCGTGCTGTATCAGGACGTGAATTGTACCGAGGTGCCCGTGGCTATCCACG
CCGATCAGCTGACCCCAACATGGCGGGTGTACAGCACCGGCTCCAACGTCTTCCAGACAAGAGCCGGATG
CCTGATCGGAGCAGAGCACGTGAACAATTCCTATGAGTGCGACATCCCAATCGGCGCCGGCATCTGTGCC
TCTTACCAGACCCAGACAAACTCTCCCAGAAGAGCCCGGAGCGTGGCCTCCCAGTCTATCATCGCCTATA
CCATGTCCCTGGGCGCCGAGAACAGCGTGGCCTACTCTAACAATAGCATCGCCATCCCAACCAACTTCAC
AATCTCTGTGACCACAGAGATCCTGCCCGTGTCCATGACCAAGACATCTGTGGACTGCACAATGTATATC
TGTGGCGATTCTACCGAGTGCAGCAACCTGCTGCTCCAGTACGGCAGCTTTTGTACCCAGCTGAATAGAG
CCCTGACAGGCATCGCCGTGGAGCAGGATAAGAACACACAGGAGGTGTTCGCCCAGGTGAAGCAAATCTA
CAAGACCCCCCCTATCAAGGACTTTGGCGGCTTCAATTTTTCCCAGATCCTGCCTGATCCATCCAAGCCT
TCTAAGCGGAGCTTTATCGAGGACCTGCTGTTCAACAAGGTGACCCTGGCCGATGCCGGCTTCATCAAGC
AGTATGGCGATTGCCTGGGCGACATCGCAGCCAGGGACCTGATCTGCGCCCAGAAGTTTAATGGCCTGAC
CGTGCTGCCACCCCTGCTGACAGATGAGATGATCGCACAGTACACAAGCGCCCTGCTGGCCGGCACCATC
ACATCCGGATGGACCTTCGGCGCAGGAGCCGCCCTCCAGATCCCCTTTGCCATGCAGATGGCCTATAGGT
TCAACGGCATCGGCGTGACCCAGAATGTGCTGTACGAGAACCAGAAGCTGATCGCCAATCAGTTTAACTC
CGCCATCGGCAAGATCCAGGACAGCCTGTCCTCTACAGCCAGCGCCCTGGGCAAGCTCCAGGATGTGGTG
AATCAGAACGCCCAGGCCCTGAATACCCTGGTGAAGCAGCTGAGCAGCAACTTCGGCGCCATCTCTAGCG
TGCTGAATGACATCCTGAGCCGGCTGGACAAGGTGGAGGCAGAGGTGCAGATCGACCGGCTGATCACCGG
CCGGCTCCAGAGCCTCCAGACCTATGTGACACAGCAGCTGATCAGGGCCGCCGAGATCAGGGCCAGCGCC
AATCTGGCAGCAACCAAGATGTCCGAGTGCGTGCTGGGCCAGTCTAAGAGAGTGGACTTTTGTGGCAAGG
GCTATCACCTGATGTCCTTCCCTCAGTCTGCCCCACACGGCGTGGTGTTTCTGCACGTGACCTACGTGCC
CGCCCAGGAGAAGAACTTCACCACAGCCCCTGCCATCTGCCACGATGGCAAGGCCCACTTTCCAAGGGAG
GGCGTGTTCGTGTCCAACGGCACCCACTGGTTTGTGACACAGCGCAATTTCTACGAGCCCCAGATCATCA
CCACAGACAACACCTTCGTGAGCGGCAACTGTGACGTGGTCATCGGCATCGTGAACAATACCGTGTATGA
TCCACTCCAGCCCGAGCTGGACAGCTTTAAGGAGGAGCTGGATAAGTATTTCAAGAATCACACCTCCCCT
GACGTGGATCTGGGCGACATCAGCGGCATCAATGCCTCCGTGGTGAACATCCAGAAGGAGATCGACCGCC
TGAACGAGGTGGCTAAGAATCTGAACGAGAGCCTGATCGACCTCCAGGAGCTGGGCAAGTATGAGCAGTA
CATCAAGTGGCCCTGGTACATCTGGCTGGGCTTCATCGCCGGCCTGATCGCCATCGTGATGGTGACCATC
ATGCTGTGCTGTATGACATCCTGCTGTTCTTGCCTGAAGGGCTGCTGTAGCTGTGGCTCCTGCTGTAAGT
TTGACGAGGATGACTCTGAACCTGTGCTGAAGGGCGTGAAGCTGCATTACACCTAACTCGAG
