>Addgene plasmid #169846 | pCEP4-myc-S (Wuhan variant) | addgene partial sequence | sequence record 332604 | Addgene Partial NGS Result
CCCTCCTTTTTTGCGCCTGCCTCCATCACCCTGACCCCGGGGTCCAGTGCTTGGGCCTTCTCCTGGGTCA
TCTGCGGGGCCCTGCTCTATCGCTCCCGGGGGCACGTCAGGCTCACCATCTGGGCCACCTTCTTGGTGGT
ATTCAAAATAATCGGCTTCCCCTACAGGGTGGAAAAATGGCCTTCTACCTGGAGGGGGCCTGCGCGGTGG
AGACCCGGATGATGATGACTGACTACTGGGACTCCTGGGCCTCTTTTCTCCACGTCCACGACCTCTCCCC
CTGGCTCTTTCACGACTTCCCCCCCTGGCTCTTTCACGTCCTCTACCCCGGCGGCCTCCACTACCTCCTC
GACCCCGGCCTCCACTACCTCCTCGACCCCGGCCTCCACTGCCTCCTCGACCCCGGCCTCCACCTCCTGC
TCCTGCCCCTCCTGCTCCTGCCCCTCCTCCTGCTCCTGCCCCTCCTGCCCCTCCTGCTCCTGCCCCTCCT
GCCCCTCCTGCTCCTGCCCCTTCCTGCCCCTCCTGCCCCTCCTCCTGCTCCTGCCCCTCCTCCTGCTCCT
GCCCCTCCTGCTCCTGCCCCTCCCGCTCCTGCTCCTGCTCCTGTTCCACCGTGGGTCCCTTTGCAGCCAA
TGCAACTTGGACGTTTTTGGGGTCTCCGGACACCATCTCTATGTCTTGGCCCTGATCCTGAGCCGCCCGG
GGCTCCTGGTCTTCCGCCTCCTCGTCCTCGTCCTCTTCCCCGTCCTCGTCCATGGTTATCACCCCCTCTT
CTTTGAGGTCCACTGCCGCCGGAGCCTTCTGGTCCAGATGTGTCTCCCTTCTCTCCTAGGCCATTTCCAG
GTCCTGTACCTGGCCCCTCGTCAGACATGATTCACACTAAAAGAGATCAATAGACATCTTTATTAGACGA
CGCTCAGTGAATACAGGGAGTGCAGACTCCTGCCCCCTCCAACAGCCCCCCCACCCTCATCCCCTTCATG
GTCGCTGTCAGACAGATCCAGGTCTGAAAATTCCCCATCCTCCGAACCATCCTCGTCCTCATCACCAATT
ACTCGCAGCCCGGAAAACTCCCGCTGAACATCCTCAAGATTTGCGTCCTGAGCCTCAAGCCAGGCCTCAA
ATTCCTCGTCCCCCTTTTTGCTGGACGGTAGGGATGGGGATTCTCGGGACCCCTCCTCTTCCTCTTCAAG
GTCACCAGACAGAGATGCTACTGGGGCAACGGAAGAAAAGCTGGGTGCGGCCTGTGAGGATCAGCTTATC
GATGATAAGCTGTCAAACATGAGAATTCTTGAAGACGAAAGGGCCTCGTGATACGCCTATTTTTATAGGT
TAATGTCATGATAATAATGGTTTCTTAGACGTCAGGTGGCACTTTTCGGGGAAATGTGCGCGGAACCCCT
ATTTGTTTATTTTTCTAAATACATTCAAATATGTATCCGCTCATGAGACAATAACCCTGATAAATGCTTC
AATAATATTGAAAAAGGAAGAGTATGAGTATTCAACATTTCCGTGTCGCCCTTATTCCCTTTTTTGCGGC
ATTTTGCCTTCCTGTTTTTGCTCACCCAGAAACGCTGGTGAAAGTAAAAGATGCTGAAGATCAGTTGGGT
GCACGAGTGGGTTACATCGAACTGGATCTCAACAGCGGTAAGATCCTTGAGAGTTTTCGCCCCGAAGAAC
GTTTTCCAATGATGAGCACTTTTAAAGTTCTGCTATGTGGCGCGGTATTATCCCGTGTTGACGCCGGGCA
AGAGCAACTCGGTCGCCGCATACACTATTCTCAGAATGACTTGGTTGAGTACTCACCAGTCACAGAAAAG
CATCTTACGGATGGCATGACAGTAAGAGAATTATGCAGTGCTGCCATAACCATGAGTGATAACACTGCGG
CCAACTTACTTCTGACAACGATCGGAGGACCGAAGGAGCTAACCGCTTTTTTGCACAACATGGGGGATCA
TGTAACTCGCCTTGATCGTTGGGAACCGGAGCTGAATGAAGCCATACCAAACGACGAGCGTGACACCACG
ATGCCTGCAGCAATGGCAACAACGTTGCGCAAACTATTAACTGGCGAACTACTTACTCTAGCTTCCCGGC
AACAATTAATAGACTGGATGGAGGCGGATAAAGTTGCAGGACCACTTCTGCGCTCGGCCCTTCCGGCTGG
CTGGTTTATTGCTGATAAATCTGGAGCCGGTGAGCGTGGGTCTCGCGGTATCATTGCAGCACTGGGGCCA
GATGGTAAGCCCTCCCGTATCGTAGTTATCTACACGACGGGGAGTCAGGCAACTATGGATGAACGAAATA
GACAGATCGCTGAGATAGGTGCCTCACTGATTAAGCATTGGTAACTGTCAGACCAAGTTTACTCATATAT
ACTTTAGATTGATTTAAAACTTCATTTTTAATTTAAAAGGATCTAGGTGAAGATCCTTTTTGATAATCTC
ATGACCAAAATCCCTTAACGTGAGTTTTCGTTCCACTGAGCGTCAGACCCCGTAGAAAAGATCAAAGGAT
CTTCTTGAGATCCTTTTTTTCTGCGCGTAATCTGCTGCTTGCAAACAAAAAAACCACCGCTACCAGCGGT
GGTTTGTTTGCCGGATCAAGAGCTACCAACTCTTTTTCCGAAGGTAACTGGCTTCAGCAGAGCGCAGATA
CCAAATACTGTCCTTCTAGTGTAGCCGTAGTTAGGCCACCACTTCAAGAACTCTGTAGCACCGCCTACAT
ACCTCGCTCTGCTAATCCTGTTACCAGTGGCTGCTGCCAGTGGCGATAAGTCGTGTCTTACCGGGTTGGA
CTCAAGACGATAGTTACCGGATAAGGCGCAGCGGTCGGGCTGAACGGGGGGTTCGTGCACACAGCCCAGC
TTGGAGCGAACGACCTACACCGAACTGAGATACCTACAGCGTGAGCTATGAGAAAGCGCCACGCTTCCCG
AAGGGAGAAAGGCGGACAGGTATCCGGTAAGCGGCAGGGTCGGAACAGGAGAGCGCACGAGGGAGCTTCC
AGGGGGAAACGCCTGGTATCTTTATAGTCCTGTCGGGTTTCGCCACCTCTGACTTGAGCGTCGATTTTTG
TGATGCTCGTCAGGGGGGCGGAGCCTATGGAAAAACGCCAGCAACGCGGCCTTTTTACGGTTCCTGGCCT
TTTGCTGGCCTTGAAGCTGTCCCTGATGGTCGTCATCTACCTGCCTGGACAGCATGGCCTGCAACGCGGG
CATCCCGATGCCGCCGGAAGCGAGAAGAATCATAATGGGGAAGGCCATCCAGCCTCGCGTCGCGAACGCC
AGCAAGACGTAGCCCAGCGCGTCGGCCCCGAGATGCGCCGCGTGCGGCTGCTGGAGATGGCGGACGCGAT
GGATATGTTCTGCCAAGGGTTGGTTTGCGCATTCACAGTTCTCCGCAAGAATTGATTGGCTCCAATTCTT
GGAGTGGTGAATCCGTTAGCGAGGTGCCGCCCTGCTTCATCCCCGTGGCCCGTTGCTCGCGTTTGCTGGC
GGTGTCCCCGGAAGAAATATATTTGCATGTCTTTAGTTCTATGATGACACAAACCCCGCCCAGCGTCTTG
TCATTGGCGAATTCGAACACGCAGATGCAGTCGGGGCGGCGCGGTCCGAGGTCCACTTCGCATATTAAGG
TGACGCGTGTGGCCTCGAACACCGAGCGACCCTGCAGCGACCCGCTTAACAGCGTCAACAGCGTGCCGCA
GATCCCGGGGGGCAATGAGATATGAAAAAGCCTGAACTCACCGCGACGTCTGTCGAGAAGTTTCTGATCG
AAAAGTTCGACAGCGTCTCCGACCTGATGCAGCTCTCGGAGGGCGAAGAATCTCGTGCTTTCAGCTTCGA
TGTAGGAGGGCGTGGATATGTCCTGCGGGTAAATAGCTGCGCCGATGGTTTCTACAAAGATCGTTATGTT
TATCGGCACTTTGCATCGGCCGCGCTCCCGATTCCGGAAGTGCTTGACATTGGGGAATTCAGCGAGAGCC
TGACCTATTGCATCTCCCGCCGTGCACAGGGTGTCACGTTGCAAGACCTGCCTGAAACCGAACTGCCCGC
TGTTCTGCAGCCGGTCGCGGAGGCCATGGATGCGATCGCTGCGGCCGATCTTAGCCAGACGAGCGGGTTC
GGCCCATTCGGACCGCAAGGAATCGGTCAATACACTACATGGCGTGATTTCATATGCGCGATTGCTGATC
CCCATGTGTATCACTGGCAAACTGTGATGGACGACACCGTCAGTGCGTCCGTCGCGCAGGCTCTCGATGA
GCTGATGCTTTGGGCCGAGGACTGCCCCGAAGTCCGGCACCTCGTGCACGCGGATTTCGGCTCCAACAAT
GTCCTGACGGACAATGGCCGCATAACAGCGGTCATTGACTGGAGCGAGGCGATGTTCGGGGATTCCCAAT
ACGAGGTCGCCAACATCTTCTTCTGGAGGCCGTGGTTGGCTTGTATGGAGCAGCAGACGCGCTACTTCGA
GCGGAGGCATCCGGAGCTTGCAGGATCGCCGCGGCTCCGGGCGTATATGCTCCGCATTGGTCTTGACCAA
CTCTATCAGAGCTTGGTTGACGGCAATTTCGATGATGCAGCTTGGGCGCAGGGTCGATGCGACGCAATCG
TCCGATCCGGAGCCGGGACTGTCGGGCGTACACAAATCGCCCGCAGAAGCGCGGCCGTCTGGACCGATGG
CTGTGTAGAAGTACTCGCCGATAGTGGAAACCGACGCCCCAGCACTCGTCCGGATCGGGAGATGGGGGAG
GCTAACTGAAACACGGAAGGAGACAATACCGGAAGGAACCCGCGCTATGACGGCAATAAAAAGACAGAAT
AAAACGCACGGGTGTTGGGTCGTTTGTTCATAAACGCGGGGTTCGGTCCCAGGGCTGGCACTCTGTCGAT
ACCCCACCGAGACCCCATTGGGGCCAATACGCCCGCGTTTCTTCCTTTTCCCCACCCCACCCCCCAAGTT
CGGGTGAAGGCCCAGGGCTCGCAGCCAACGTCGGGGCGGCAGGCCCTGCCATAGCCACTGGCCCCGTGGG
TTAGGGACGGGGTCCCCCATGGGGAATGGTTTATGGTTCGTGGGGGTTATTATTTTGGGCGTTGCGTGGG
GTCAGGTCCACGACTGGACTGAGCAGACAGACCCATGGTTTTTGGATGGCCTGGGCATGGACCGCATGTA
CTGGCGCGACACGAACACCGGGCGTCTGTGGCTGCCAAACACCCCCGACCCCCAAAAACCACCGCGCGGA
TTTCTGGCGTGCCAAGCTAGTCGACCAATTCTCATGTTTGACAGCTTATCATCGCAGATCCGGGCAACGT
TGTTGCCATTGCTGCAGGCGCAGAACTGGTAGGTATGGAAGATCTATACATTGAATCAATATTGGCAATT
AGCCATATTAGTCATTGGTTATATAGCATAAATCAATATTGGCTATTGGCCATTGCATACGTTGTATCTA
TATCATAATATGTACATTTATATTGGCTCATGTCCAATATGACCGCCATGTTGACATTGATTATTGACTA
GTTATTAATAGTAATCAATTACGGGGTCATTAGTTCATAGCCCATATATGGAGTTCCGCGTTACATAACT
TACGGTAAATGGCCCGCCTGGCTGACCGCCCAACGACCCCCGCCCATTGACGTCAATAATGACGTATGTT
CCCATAGTAACGCCAATAGGGACTTTCCATTGACGTCAATGGGTGGAGTATTTACGGTAAACTGCCCACT
TGGCAGTACATCAAGTGTATCATATGCCAAGTCCGCCCCCTATTGACGTCAATGACGGTAAATGGCCCGC
CTGGCATTATGCCCAGTACATGACCTTACGGGACTTTCCTACTTGGCAGTACATCTACGTATTAGTCATC
GCTATTACCATGGTGATGCGGTTTTGGCAGTACACCAATGGGCGTGGATAGCGGTTTGACTCACGGGGAT
TTCCAAGTCTCCACCCCATTGACGTCAATGGGAGTTTGTTTTGGCACCAAAATCAACGGGACTTTCCAAA
ATGTCGTAATAACCCCGCCCCGTTGACGCAAATGGGCGGTAGGCGTGTACGGTGGGAGGTCTATATAAGC
AGAGCTCGTTTAGTGAACCGTCAGATCTCTAGAAGCTGGGTACCAGCTGCTAGCGCCACCATGAAGACCA
TCATCGCCCTGAGCTACATCTTCTGCCTGGTGTTCGCCGAGCAAAAGCTGATCTCAGAGGAGGACCTGGG
CAGCCCTGGCGGTGCCGTCAATCTGACAACTCGGACTCAGCTGCCACCTGCTTATACTAATAGCTTCACC
AGAGGCGTGTACTATCCTGACAAGGTGTTTAGAAGCTCCGTGCTGCACTCTACACAGGATCTGTTTCTGC
CATTCTTTAGCAACGTGACCTGGTTCCACGCCATCCACGTGAGCGGCACCAATGGCACAAAGCGGTTCGA
CAATCCCGTGCTGCCTTTTAACGATGGCGTGTACTTCGCCTCTACCGAGAAGAGCAACATCATCAGAGGC
TGGATCTTTGGCACCACACTGGACTCCAAGACACAGTCTCTGCTGATCGTGAACAATGCCACCAACGTGG
TCATCAAGGTGTGCGAGTTCCAGTTTTGTAATGATCCCTTCCTGGGCGTGTACTATCACAAGAACAATAA
GAGCTGGATGGAGTCCGAGTTTAGAGTGTATTCTAGCGCCAACAACTGCACATTTGAGTACGTGAGCCAG
CCTTTCCTGATGGACCTGGAGGGCAAGCAGGGCAATTTCAAGAACCTGAGGGAGTTCGTGTTTAAGAATA
TCGACGGCTACTTCAAAATCTACTCTAAGCACACCCCCATCAACCTGGTGCGCGACCTGCCTCAGGGCTT
CAGCGCCCTGGAGCCCCTGGTGGATCTGCCTATCGGCATCAACATCACCCGGTTTCAGACACTGCTGGCC
CTGCACAGAAGCTACCTGACACCCGGCGACTCCTCTAGCGGATGGACCGCCGGCGCTGCCGCCTACTATG
TGGGCTACCTCCAGCCCCGGACCTTCCTGCTGAAGTACAACGAGAATGGCACCATCACAGACGCAGTGGA
TTGCGCCCTGGACCCCCTGAGCGAGACAAAGTGTACACTGAAGTCCTTTACCGTGGAGAAGGGCATCTAT
CAGACATCCAATTTCAGGGTGCAGCCAACCGAGTCTATCGTGCGCTTTCCTAATATCACAAACCTGTGCC
CATTTGGCGAGGTGTTCAACGCAACCCGCTTCGCCAGCGTGTACGCCTGGAATAGGAAGCGGATCAGCAA
CTGCGTGGCCGACTATAGCGTGCTGTACAACTCCGCCTCTTTCAGCACCTTTAAGTGCTATGGCGTGTCC
CCCACAAAGCTGAATGACCTGTGCTTTACCAACGTCTACGCCGATTCTTTCGTGATCAGGGGCGACGAGG
TGCGCCAGATCGCCCCCGGCCAGACAGGCAAGATCGCAGACTACAATTATAAGCTGCCAGACGATTTCAC
CGGCTGCGTGATCGCCTGGAACAGCAACAATCTGGATTCCAAAGTGGGCGGCAACTACAATTATCTGTAC
CGGCTGTTTAGAAAGAGCAATCTGAAGCCCTTCGAGAGGGACATCTCTACAGAAATCTACCAGGCCGGCA
GCACCCCTTGCAATGGCGTGGAGGGCTTTAACTGTTATTTCCCACTCCAGTCCTACGGCTTCCAGCCCAC
AAACGGCGTGGGCTATCAGCCTTACCGCGTGGTGGTGCTGAGCTTTGAGCTGCTGCACGCCCCAGCAACA
GTGTGCGGCCCCAAGAAGTCCACCAATCTGGTGAAGAACAAGTGCGTGAACTTCAACTTCAACGGCCTGA
CCGGCACAGGCGTGCTGACCGAGTCCAACAAGAAGTTCCTGCCATTTCAGCAGTTCGGCAGGGACATCGC
AGATACCACAGACGCCGTGCGCGACCCACAGACCCTGGAGATCCTGGACATCACACCCTGCTCTTTCGGC
GGCGTGAGCGTGATCACACCCGGCACCAATACAAGCAACCAGGTGGCCGTGCTGTATCAGGACGTGAATT
GTACCGAGGTGCCCGTGGCTATCCACGCCGATCAGCTGACCCCAACATGGCGGGTGTACAGCACCGGCTC
CAACGTCTTCCAGACAAGAGCCGGATGCCTGATCGGAGCAGAGCACGTGAACAATTCCTATGAGTGCGAC
ATCCCAATCGGCGCCGGCATCTGTGCCTCTTACCAGACCCAGACAAACTCTCCCAGAAGAGCCCGGAGCG
TGGCCTCCCAGTCTATCATCGCCTATACCATGTCCCTGGGCGCCGAGAACAGCGTGGCCTACTCTAACAA
TAGCATCGCCATCCCAACCAACTTCACAATCTCTGTGACCACAGAGATCCTGCCCGTGTCCATGACCAAG
ACATCTGTGGACTGCACAATGTATATCTGTGGCGATTCTACCGAGTGCAGCAACCTGCTGCTCCAGTACG
GCAGCTTTTGTACCCAGCTGAATAGAGCCCTGACAGGCATCGCCGTGGAGCAGGATAAGAACACACAGGA
GGTGTTCGCCCAGGTGAAGCAAATCTACAAGACCCCCCCTATCAAGGACTTTGGCGGCTTCAATTTTTCC
CAGATCCTGCCTGATCCATCCAAGCCTTCTAAGCGGAGCTTTATCGAGGACCTGCTGTTCAACAAGGTGA
CCCTGGCCGATGCCGGCTTCATCAAGCAGTATGGCGATTGCCTGGGCGACATCGCAGCCAGGGACCTGAT
CTGCGCCCAGAAGTTTAATGGCCTGACCGTGCTGCCACCCCTGCTGACAGATGAGATGATCGCACAGTAC
ACAAGCGCCCTGCTGGCCGGCACCATCACATCCGGATGGACCTTCGGCGCAGGAGCCGCCCTCCAGATCC
CCTTTGCCATGCAGATGGCCTATAGGTTCAACGGCATCGGCGTGACCCAGAATGTGCTGTACGAGAACCA
GAAGCTGATCGCCAATCAGTTTAACTCCGCCATCGGCAAGATCCAGGACAGCCTGTCCTCTACAGCCAGC
GCCCTGGGCAAGCTCCAGGATGTGGTGAATCAGAACGCCCAGGCCCTGAATACCCTGGTGAAGCAGCTGA
GCAGCAACTTCGGCGCCATCTCTAGCGTGCTGAATGACATCCTGAGCCGGCTGGACAAGGTGGAGGCAGA
GGTGCAGATCGACCGGCTGATCACCGGCCGGCTCCAGAGCCTCCAGACCTATGTGACACAGCAGCTGATC
AGGGCCGCCGAGATCAGGGCCAGCGCCAATCTGGCAGCAACCAAGATGTCCGAGTGCGTGCTGGGCCAGT
CTAAGAGAGTGGACTTTTGTGGCAAGGGCTATCACCTGATGTCCTTCCCTCAGTCTGCCCCACACGGCGT
GGTGTTTCTGCACGTGACCTACGTGCCCGCCCAGGAGAAGAACTTCACCACAGCCCCTGCCATCTGCCAC
GATGGCAAGGCCCACTTTCCAAGGGAGGGCGTGTTCGTGTCCAACGGCACCCACTGGTTTGTGACACAGC
GCAATTTCTACGAGCCCCAGATCATCACCACAGACAACACCTTCGTGAGCGGCAACTGTGACGTGGTCAT
CGGCATCGTGAACAATACCGTGTATGATCCACTCCAGCCCGAGCTGGACAGCTTTAAGGAGGAGCTGGAT
AAGTATTTCAAGAATCACACCTCCCCTGACGTGGATCTGGGCGACATCAGCGGCATCAATGCCTCCGTGG
TGAACATCCAGAAGGAGATCGACCGCCTGAACGAGGTGGCTAAGAATCTGAACGAGAGCCTGATCGACCT
CCAGGAGCTGGGCAAGTATGAGCAGTACATCAAGTGGCCCTGGTACATCTGGCTGGGCTTCATCGCCGGC
CTGATCGCCATCGTGATGGTGACCATCATGCTGTGCTGTATGACATCCTGCTGTTCTTGCCTGAAGGGCT
GCTGTAGCTGTGGCTCCTGCTGTAAGTTTGACGAGGATGACTCTGAACCTGTGCTGAAGGGCGTGAAGCT
GCATTACACCTAACTCGAGGCCGGCAAGGCCGGATCCAGACATGATAAGATACATTGATGAGTTTGGACA
AACCACAACTAGAATGCAGTGAAAAAAATGCTTTATTTGTGAAATTTGTGATGCTATTGCTTTATTTGTA
ACCATTATAAGCTGCAATAAACAAGTTAACAACAACAATTGCATTCATTTTATGTTTCAGGTTCAGGGGG
AGGTGTGGGAGGTTTTTTAAAGCAAGTAAAACCTCTACAAATGTGGTATGGCTGATTATGATCCGGCTGC
CTCGCGCGTTTCGGTGATGACGGTGAAAACCTCTGACACATGCAGCTCCCGGAGACGGTCACAGCTTGTC
TGTAAGCGGATGCCGGGAGCAGACAAGCCCGTCAGGGCGCGTCAGCGGGTGTTGGCGGGTGTCGGGGCGC
AGCCATGAGGTCGACTCTAGAGGATCGATCCCCGCCCCGGACGAACTAAACCTGACTACGACATCTCTGC
CCMWYCTWMSCKGRSYASKRCATSTMWKCCCCTTCTTCGCGGGGCAGTGCATGTAATCCCTTCAGTTGGT
TGGTACAACTTGCCAACTGGGCCCTGTTCCACATGTGACACGGGGGGGGACCAAACACAAAGGGGTTCTC
TGACTGTAGTTGACATCCTTATAAATGGATGTGCACATTTGCCAACACTGAGTGGCTTTCATCCTGGAGC
AGACTTTGCAGTCTGTGGACTGCAACACAACATTGCCTTTATGTGTAACTCTTGGCTGAAGCTCTTACAC
CAATGCTGGGGGACATGTACCTCCCAGGGGCCCAGGAAGACTACGGGAGGCTACACCAACGTCAATCAGA
GGGGCCTGTGTAGCTACCGATAAGCGGACCCTCAAGAGGGCATTAGCAATAGTGTTTATAAGGCCCCCTT
GTTAACCCTAAACGGGTAGCATATGCTTCCCGGGTAGTAGTATATACTATCCAGACTAACCCTAATTCAA
TAGCATATGTTACCCAACGGGAAGCATATGCTATCGAATTAGGGTTAGTAAAAGGGTCCTAAGGAACAGC
GATATCTCCCACCCCATGAGCTGTCACGGTTTTATTTACATGGGGTCAGGATTCCACGAGGGTAGTGAAC
CATTTTAGTCACAAGGGCAGTGGCTGAAGATCAAGGAGCGGGCAGTGAACTCTCCTGAATCTTCGCCTGC
TTCTTCATTCTCCTTCGTTTAGCTAATAGAATAACTGCTGAGTTGTGAACAGTAAGGTGTATGTGAGGTG
CTCGAAAACAAGGTTTCAGGTGACGCCCCCAGAATAAAATTTGGACGGGGGGTTCAGTGGTGGCATTGTG
CTATGACACCAATATAACCCTCACAAACCCCTTGGGCAATAAATACTAGTGTAGGAATGAAACATTCTGA
ATATCTTTAACAATAGAAATCCATGGGGTGGGGACAAGCCGTAAAGACTGGATGTCCATCTCACACGAAT
TTATGGCTATGGGCAACACATAATCCTAGTGCAATATGATACTGGGGTTATTAAGATGTGTCCCAGGCAG
GGACCAAGACAGGTGAACCATGTTGTTACACTCTATTTGTAACAAGGGGAAAGAGAGTGGACGCCGACAG
CAGCGGACTCCACTGGTTGTCTCTAACACCCCCGAAAATTAAACGGGGCTCCACGCCAATGGGGCCCATA
AACAAAGACAAGTGGCCACTCTTTTTTTTGAAATTGTGGAGTGGGGGCACGCGTCAGCCCCCACACGCCG
CCCTGCGGTTTTGGACTGTAAAATAAGGGTGTAATAACTTGGCTGATTGTAACCCCGCTAACCACTGCGG
TCAAACCACTTGCCCACAAAACCACTAATGGCACCCCGGGGAATACCTGCATAAGTAGGTGGGCGGGCCA
AGATAGGGGCGCGATTGCTGCGATCTGGAGGACAAATTACACACACTTGCGCCTGAGCGCCAAGCACAGG
GTTGTTGGTCCTCATATTCACGAGGTCGCTGAGAGCACGGTGGGCTAATGTTGCCATGGGTAGCATATAC
TACCCAAATATCTGGATAGCATATGCTATCCTAATCTATATCTGGGTAGCATAGGCTATCCTAATCTATA
TCTGGGTAGCATATGCTATCCTAATCTATATCTGGGTAGTATATGCTATCCTAATTTATATCTGGGTAGC
ATAGGCTATCCTAATCTATATCTGGGTAGCATATGCTATCCTAATCTATATCTGGGTAGTATATGCTATC
CTAATCTGTATCCGGGTAGCATATGCTATCCTAATAGAGATTAGGGTAGTATATGCTATCCTAATTTATA
TCTGGGTAGCATATACTACCCAAATATCTGGATAGCATATGCTATCCTAATCTATATCTGGGTAGCATAT
GCTATCCTAATCTATATCTGGGTAGCATAGGCTATCCTAATCTATATCTGGGTAGCATATGCTATCCTAA
TCTATATCTGGGTAGTATATGCTATCCTAATTTATATCTGGGTAGCATAGGCTATCCTAATCTATATCTG
GGTAGCATATGCTATCCTAATCTATATCTGGGTAGTATATGCTATCCTAATCTGTATCCGGGTAGCATAT
GCTATCCTCATGCATATACAGTCAGCATATGATACCCAGTAGTAGAGTGGGAGTGCTATCCTTTGCATAT
GCCGCCACCTCCCAAGGGGGCGTGAATTTTCGCTGCTTGTCCTTTTCCTGCTGGTTGCTCCCATTCTTAG
GTGAATTTAAGGAGGCCAGGCTAAAGCCGTCGCATGTCTGATTGCTCACCAGGTAAATGTCGCTAATGTT
TTCCAACGCGAGAAGGTGTTGAGCGCGGAGCTGAGTGACGTGACAACATGGGTATGCCCAATTGCCCCAT
GTTGGGAGGACGAAAATGGTGACAAGACAGATGGCCAGAAATACACCAACAGCACGCATGATGTCTACTG
GGGATTTATTCTTTAGTGCGGGGGAATACACGGCTTTTAATACGATTGAGGGCGTCTCCTAACAAGTTAC
ATCACTCCTGCCCTTCCTCACCCTCATCTCCATCACCTCCTTCATCTCCGTCATCTCCGTCATCACCCTC
CGCGGCAGCCCCTTCCACCATAGGTGGAAACCAGGGAGGCAAATCTACTCCATCGTCAAAGCTGCACACA
GTCACCCTGATATTGCAGGTAGGAGCGGGCTTTGTCATAACAAGGTCCTTAATCGCATCCTTCAAAACCT
CAGCAAATATATGAGTTTGTAAAAAGACCATGAAATAACAGACAATGGACTCCCTTAGCGGGCCAGGTTG
TGGGCCGGGTCCAGGGGCCATTCCAAAGGGGAGACGACTCAATGGTGTAAGACGACATTGTGGAATAGCA
AGGGCAGTTCCTCGCCTTAGGTTGTAAAGGGAGGTCTTACTACCTCCATATACGAACACACCGGCGACCC
AAGTTCCTTCGTCGGTAGTCCTTTCTACGTGACTCCTAGCCAGGAGAGCTCTTAAACCTTCTGCAATGTT
CTCAAATTTCGGGTTGGAACCTCCTTGACCACGATGCTTTCCAAACCA
